>Addgene plasmid #92431 | pcDNA3.1+-PAFAH1B1_R22- | depositor full sequence | sequence record 178523 | pcDNA3.1+-PAFAH1B1_R22- sequence 6585 bps
GACGGATCGGGAGATCTCCCGATCCCCTATGGTGCACTCTCAGTACAATCTGCTCTGATGCCGCATAGTT
AAGCCAGTATCTGCTCCCTGCTTGTGTGTTGGAGGTCGCTGAGTAGTGCGCGAGCAAAATTTAAGCTACA
ACAAGGCAAGGCTTGACCGACAATTGCATGAAGAATCTGCTTAGGGTTAGGCGTTTTGCGCTGCTTCGCG
ATGTACGGGCCAGATATACGCGTTGACATTGATTATTGACTAGTTATTAATAGTAATCAATTACGGGGTC
ATTAGTTCATAGCCCATATATGGAGTTCCGCGTTACATAACTTACGGTAAATGGCCCGCCTGGCTGACCG
CCCAACGACCCCCGCCCATTGACGTCAATAATGACGTATGTTCCCATAGTAACGCCAATAGGGACTTTCC
ATTGACGTCAATGGGTGGAGTATTTACGGTAAACTGCCCACTTGGCAGTACATCAAGTGTATCATATGCC
AAGTACGCCCCCTATTGACGTCAATGACGGTAAATGGCCCGCCTGGCATTATGCCCAGTACATGACCTTA
TGGGACTTTCCTACTTGGCAGTACATCTACGTATTAGTCATCGCTATTACCATGGTGATGCGGTTTTGGC
AGTACATCAATGGGCGTGGATAGCGGTTTGACTCACGGGGATTTCCAAGTCTCCACCCCATTGACGTCAA
TGGGAGTTTGTTTTGGCACCAAAATCAACGGGACTTTCCAAAATGTCGTAACAACTCCGCCCCATTGACG
CAAATGGGCGGTAGGCGTGTACGGTGGGAGGTCTATATAAGCAGAGCTCTCTGGCTAACTAGAGAACCCA
CTGCTTACTGGCTTATCGAAATTAATACGACTCACTATAGGGAGACCCAAGCTGGCTAGCGTTTAAACTT
AAGCTAGCTTATGGTGCTGTCCCAGAGACAATGAGATGAACTAAATCGAGCTATAGCAGATTATCTTCGT
TCAAATGGCTATGAAGAGGCATATTCAGTTTTTAAAAAGGAAGCTGAATTAGATGTGAATGAAGAATTAG
ATAAAAAGTATGCTGGTCTTTTGGAAAAAAAATGGACATCTGTTATTAGATTACAAAAGAAGGTTATGGA
ATTAGAATCAAAGCTAAATGAAGCAAAAGAAGAATTTACGTCAGGTGGACCTCTTGGTCAGAAACGAGAC
CCAAAAGAATGGATTCCCCGTCCGCCAGAAAAATATGCATTGAGTGGTCACAGGAGTCCAGTCACTCGAG
TCATTTTCCATCCTGTGTTCAGTGTTATGGTCTCTGCTTCAGAGGATGCTACAATTAAGGTGTGGGATTA
TGAGACTGGAGATTTTGAACGAACTCTTAAAGGACATACAGACTCTGTACAGGACATTTCATTCGACCAC
AGCGGCAAGCTTCTGGCTTCCTGTTCTGCAGATATGACCATTAAACTATGGGATTTTCAGGGCTTTGAAT
GCATCAGAACCATGCACGGCCATGACCACAATGTTTCTTCAGTAGCCATCATGCCCAATGGAGATCATAT
AGTGTCTGCCTCAAGGGATAAAACTATAAAAATGTGGGAAGTGCAAACTGGCTACTGTGTGAAGACATTC
ACAGGACACAGAGAATGGGTACGTATGGTACGGCCAAATCAAGATGGCACTCTGATAGCCAGCTGTTCCA
ATGACCAGACTGTGCGTGTATGGGTCGTAGCAACAAAGGAATGCAAGGCTGAGCTCCGAGAGCATGAGCA
TGTGGTAGAATGCATTTCCTGGGCTCCAGAAAGCTCATATTCCTCCATCTCTGAAGCAACAGGATCTGAG
ACTAAAAAAAGTGGTAAACCTGGGCCATTCTTGCTGTCTGGATCCAGAGACAAGACTATTAAGATGTGGG
ATGTCAGTACTGGCATGTGCCTTATGACCCTCGTGGGTCATGATAACTGGGTACGTGGAGTTCTGTTCCA
TTCTGGGGGGAAGTTTATTTTGAGTTGTGCTGATGACAAGACCCTACGCGTATGGGATTACAAGAACAAG
CGATGCATGAAGACCCTCAATGCGCATGAACACTTTGTTACCTCCTTGGATTTCCACAAGACGGCACCCT
ATGTCGTCACTGGCAGCGTAGATCAAACAGTAAAAGTGTGGGAGTGCCGTTGAGGGCCCGTTTAAACCCG
CTGATCAGCCTCGACTGTGCCTTCTAGTTGCCAGCCATCTGTTGTTTGCCCCTCCCCCGTGCCTTCCTTG
ACCCTGGAAGGTGCCACTCCCACTGTCCTTTCCTAATAAAATGAGGAAATTGCATCGCATTGTCTGAGTA
GGTGTCATTCTATTCTGGGGGGTGGGGTGGGGCAGGACAGCAAGGGGGAGGATTGGGAAGACAATAGCAG
GCATGCTGGGGATGCGGTGGGCTCTATGGCTTCTGAGGCGGAAAGAACCAGCTGGGGCTCTAGGGGGTAT
CCCC
[124 nt withheld, positions 2455-2578]
C
[91 nt withheld, positions 2580-2670]
A
[49 nt withheld, positions 2672-2720]
CCTTTGACGTTGGAGTCCACGTTCTTT
[37 nt withheld, positions 2748-2784]
ACCCTATCTCGGTCTATTCTTTTGATTTATAAGGGATTTTGCCGATTTCGGCCTATTGGTTAAAAAATGA
GCTGATTTAACAAAAATTTAACGCGAATTAATTCTGTGGAATGTGTGTCAGTTAGGGTGTGGAAAGTCCC
CAGGCTCCCCAGCAGGCAGAAGTATGCAAAGCATGCATCTCAATTAGTCAGCAACCAGGTGTGGAAAGTC
CCCAGGCTCCCCAGCAGGCAGAAGTATGCAAAGCATGCATCTCAATTAGTCAGCAACCATAGTCCCGCCC
CTAACTCCGCCCATCCCGCCCCTAACTCCGCCCAGTTCCGCCCATTCTCCGCCCCATGGCTGACTAATTT
TTTTTATTTATGCAGAGGCCGAGGCCGCCTCTGCCTCTGAGCTATTCCAGAAGTAGTGAGGAGGCTTTTT
TGGAGGCCTAGGCTTTTGCAAAAAGCTCCCGGGAGCTTGTATATCCATTTTCGGATCTGATCAAGAGACA
GGATGAGGATCGTTTCGCATGATTGAACAAGATGGATTGCACGCAGGTTCTCCGGCCGCTTGGGTGGAGA
GGCTATTCGGCTATGACTGGGCACAACAGACAATCGGCTGCTCTGATGCCGCCGTGTTCCGGCTGTCAGC
GCAGGGGCGCCCGGTTCTTTTTGTCAAGACCGACCTGTCCGGTGCCCTGAATGAACTGCAGGACGAGGCA
GCGCGGCTATCGTGGCTGGCCACGACGGGCGTTCCTTGCGCAGCTGTGCTCGACGTTGTCACTGAAGCGG
GAAGGGACTGGCTGCTATTGGGCGAAGTGCCGGGGCAGGATCTCCTGTCATCTCACCTTGCTCCTGCCGA
GAAAGTATCCATCATGGCTGATGCAATGCGGCGGCTGCATACGCTTGATCCGGCTACCTGCCCATTCGAC
CACCAAGCGAAACATCGCATCGAGCGAGCACGTACTCGGATGGAAGCCGGTCTTGTCGATCAGGATGATC
TGGACGAAGAGCATCAGGGGCTCGCGCCAGCCGAACTGTTCGCCAGGCTCAAGGCGCGCATGCCCGACGG
CGAGGATCTCGTCGTGACCCATGGCGATGCCTGCTTGCCGAATATCATGGTGGAAAATGGCCGCTTTTCT
GGATTCATCGACTGTGGCCGGCTGGGTGTGGCGGACCGCTATCAGGACATAGCGTTGGCTACCCGTGATA
TTGCTGAAGAGCTTGGCGGCGAATGGGCTGACCGCTTCCTCGTGCTTTACGGTATCGCCGCTCCCGATTC
GCAGCGCATCGCCTTCTATCGCCTTCTTGACGAGTTCTTCTGAGCGGGACTCTGGGGTTCGAAATGACCG
ACCAAGCGACGCCCAACCTGCCATCACGAGATTTCGATTCCACCGCCGCCTTCTATGAAAGGTTGGGCTT
CGGAATCGTTTTCCGGGACGCCGGCTGGATGATCCTCCAGCGCGGGGATCTCATGCTGGAGTTCTTCGCC
CACCCCAACTTGTTTATTGCAGCTTATAATGGTTACAAATAAAGCAATAGCATCACAAATTTCACAAATA
AAGCATTTTTTTCACTGCATTCTAGTTGTGGTTTGTCCAAACTCATCAATGTATCTTATCATGTCTGTAT
ACCGTCGACCTCTAGCTAGAGCTTGGCGTAATCATGGTCATAGCTGTTTCCTGTGTGAAATTGTTATCCG
CTCACAATTCCACACAACATACGAGCCGGAAGCATAAAGTGTAAAGCCTGGGGTGCCTAATGAGTGAGCT
AACTCACATTAATTGCGTTGCGCTCACTGCCCGCTTTCCAGTCGGGAAACCTGTCGTGCCAGCTGCATTA
ATGAATCGGCCAACGCGCGGGGAGAGGCGGTTTGCGTATTGGGCGCTCTTCCGCTTCCTCGCTCACTGAC
TCGCTGCGCTCGGTCGTTCGGCTGCGGCGAGCGGTATCAGCTCACTCAAAGGCGGTAATACGGTTATCCA
CAGAATCAGGGGATAACGCAGGAAAGAACATGTGAGCAAAAGGCCAGCAAAAGGCCAGGAACCGTAAAAA
GGCCGCGTTGCTGGCGTTTTTCCATAGGCTCCGCCCCCCTGACGAGCATCACAAAAATCGACGCTCAAGT
CAGAGGTGGCGAAACCCGACAGGACTATAAAGATACCAGGCGTTTCCCCCTGGAAGCTCCCTCGTGCGCT
CTCCTGTTCCGACCCTGCCGCTTACCGGATACCTGTCCGCCTTTCTCCCTTCGGGAAGCGTGGCGCTTTC
TCATAGCTCACGCTGTAGGTATCTCAGTTCGGTGTAGGTCGTTCGCTCCAAGCTGGGCTGTGTGCACGAA
CCCCCCGTTCAGCCCGACCGCTGCGCCTTATCCGGTAACTATCGTCTTGAGTCCAACCCGGTAAGACACG
ACTTATCGCCACTGGCAGCAGCCACTGGTAACAGGATTAGCAGAGCGAGGTATGTAGGCGGTGCTACAGA
GTTCTTGAAGTGGTGGCCTAACTACGGCTACACTAGAAGAACAGTATTTGGTATCTGCGCTCTGCTGAAG
CCAGTTACCTTCGGAAAAAGAGTTGGTAGCTCTTGATCCGGCAAACAAACCACCGCTGGTAGCGGTTTTT
TTGTTTGCAAGCAGCAGATTACGCGCAGAAAAAAAGGATCTCAAGAAGATCCTTTGATCTTTTCTACGGG
GTCTGACGCTCAGTGGAACGAAAACTCACGTTAAGGGATTTTGGTCATGAGATTATCAAAAAGGATCTTC
ACCTAGATCCTTTTAAATTAAAAATGAAGTTTTAAATCAATCTAAAGTATATATGAGTAAACTTGGTCTG
ACAGTTACCAATGCTTAATCAGTGAGGCACCTATCTCAGCGATCTGTCTATTTCGTTCATCCATAGTTGC
CTGACTCCCCGTCGTGTAGATAACTACGATACGGGAGGGCTTACCATCTGGCCCCAGTGCTGCAATGATA
CCGCGAGACCCACGCTCACCGGCTCCAGATTTATCAGCAATAAACCAGCCAGCCGGAAGGGCCGAGCGCA
GAAGTGGTCCTGCAACTTTATCCGCCTCCATCCAGTCTATTAATTGTTGCCGGGAAGCTAGAGTAAGTAG
TTCGCCAGTTAATAGTTTGCGCAACGTTGTTGCCATTGCTACAGGCATCGTGGTGTCACGCTCGTCGTTT
GGTATGGCTTCATTCAGCTCCGGTTCCCAACGATCAAGGCGAGTTACATGATCCCCCATGTTGTGCAAAA
AAGCGGTTAGCTCCTTCGGTCCTCCGATCGTTGTCAGAAGTAAGTTGGCCGCAGTGTTATCACTCATGGT
TATGGCAGCACTGCATAATTCTCTTACTGTCATGCCATCCGTAAGATGCTTTTCTGTGACTGGTGAGTAC
TCAACCAAGTCATTCTGAGAATAGTGTATGCGGCGACCGAGTTGCTCTTGCCCGGCGTCAATACGGGATA
ATACCGCGCCACATAGCAGAACTTTAAAAGTGCTCATCATTGGAAAACGTTCTTCGGGGCGAAAACTCTC
AAGGATCTTACCGCTGTTGAGATCCAGTTCGATGTAACCCACTCGTGCACCCAACTGATCTTCAGCATCT
TTTACTTTCACCAGCGTTTCTGGGTGAGCAAAAACAGGAAGGCAAAATGCCGCAAAAAAGGGAATAAGGG
CGACACGGAAATGTTGAATACTCATACTCTTCCTTTTTCAATATTATTGAAGCATTTATCAGGGTTATTG
TCTCATGAGCGGATACATATTTGAATGTATTTAGAAAAATAAACAAATAGGGGTTCCGCGCACATTTCCC
CGAAAAGTGCCACCTGACGTC
Features (pLannotate 1.2.2; 20 found; start..end, strand, type, name):
     28..80      -  misc_feature   bom (fragment): basis of mobility region from pBR322
    235..614     +  enhancer       CMV enhancer: human cytomegalovirus immediate early enhancer
    615..818     +  promoter       CMV promoter: human cytomegalovirus (CMV) immediate early promoter
    814..847     +  LTR            5' LTR (truncated) (fragment): truncated 5' long terminal repeat (LTR) from HIV-1
    863..881     +  promoter       T7 promoter: promoter for bacteriophage T7 RNA polymerase
    921..1973    +  CDS            PAFAH1B1 (fragment): LIS1_HUMAN - Also known as LIS1 From Homo sapiens (Human).
   2185..2409    +  polyA_signal   bGH poly(A) signal: bovine growth hormone polyadenylation signal
   2413..2434    +  promoter       SV40 promoter (fragment): SV40 enhancer and early promoter
   2455..2883    +  rep_origin     f1 ori (sequence partly withheld): f1 bacteriophage origin of replication; arrow indicates direction of (+) strand synthesis
   2897..3226    +  promoter       SV40 promoter: SV40 enhancer and early promoter
   3293..4084    +  CDS            neo: KKA2_KLEPN - Also known as kan, nptII. Experimental evidence at protein level: Swiss-Prot protein existence level 1. Resistance to kanamycin, neomycin, paromomycin, ribostamycin, butirosin and gentamicin B. From Klebsiella pneumoniae.
   4108..4266    +  CDS            ble (fragment): BLE_KLEPN - Experimental evidence at protein level: Swiss-Prot protein existence level 1. Binding protein with a strong affinity to the bleomycin family of antibiotics. Binds to CL990; an antimitotic-antibiotic compound. From Klebsiella pneumoniae.
   4261..4382    +  polyA_signal   SV40 poly(A) signal: SV40 polyadenylation signal
   4455..4471    -  protein_bind   lac operator: The lac repressor binds to the lac operator to inhibit transcription in E. coli. This inhibition can be relieved by adding lactose or isopropyl-β-D-thiogalactopyranoside (IPTG). lac repressor encoded by lacI
   4479..4509    -  promoter       lac promoter: promoter for the E. coli lac operon
   4524..4545    -  protein_bind   CAP binding site: CAP binding activates transcription in the presence of cAMP. E. coli catabolite activator protein
   4558..4650    -  CDS            lacI (fragment): lac repressor; lacI; The lac repressor binds to the lac operator to inhibit transcription in E. coli. This inhibition can be relieved by adding lactose or isopropyl-β-D-thiogalactopyranoside (IPTG).
   4833..5418    -  rep_origin     ori: high-copy-number ColE1/pMB1/pBR322/pUC origin of replication
   5589..6449    -  CDS            AmpR: β-lactamase; bla; confers resistance to ampicillin, carbenicillin, and related antibiotics
   6450..6554    -  promoter       AmpR promoter: bla
