>Addgene plasmid #92431 | pcDNA3.1+-PAFAH1B1_R22- | addgene full sequence | sequence record 182377 | Addgene NGS Result
GACATTGATTATTGACTAGTTATTAATAGTAATCAATTACGGGGTCATTAGTTCATAGCCCATATATGGA
GTTCCGCGTTACATAACTTACGGTAAATGGCCCGCCTGGCTGACCGCCCAACGACCCCCGCCCATTGACG
TCAATAATGACGTATGTTCCCATAGTAACGCCAATAGGGACTTTCCATTGACGTCAATGGGTGGAGTATT
TACGGTAAACTGCCCACTTGGCAGTACATCAAGTGTATCATATGCCAAGTACGCCCCCTATTGACGTCAA
TGACGGTAAATGGCCCGCCTGGCATTATGCCCAGTACATGACCTTATGGGACTTTCCTACTTGGCAGTAC
ATCTACGTATTAGTCATCGCTATTACCATGGTGATGCGGTTTTGGCAGTACATCAATGGGCGTGGATAGC
GGTTTGACTCACGGGGATTTCCAAGTCTCCACCCCATTGACGTCAATGGGAGTTTGTTTTGGCACCAAAA
TCAACGGGACTTTCCAAAATGTCGTAACAACTCCGCCCCATTGACGCAAATGGGCGGTAGGCGTGTACGG
TGGGAGGTCTATATAAGCAGAGCTCTCTGGCTAACTAGAGAACCCACTGCTTACTGGCTTATCGAAATTA
ATACGACTCACTATAGGGAGACCCAAGCTGGCTAGCGTTTAAACTTAAGCTTATGGTGCTGTCCCAGAGA
CAATGAGATGAACTAAATCGAGCTATAGCAGATTATCTTCGTTCAAATGGCTATGAAGAGGCATATTCAG
TTTTTAAAAAGGAAGCTGAATTAGATGTGAATGAAGAATTAGATAAAAAGTATGCTGGTCTTTTGGAAAA
AAAATGGACATCTGTTATTAGATTACAAAAGAAGGTTATGGAATTAGAATCAAAGCTAAATGAAGCAAAA
GAAGAATTTACGTCAGGTGGACCTCTTGGTCAGAAACGAGACCCAAAAGAATGGATTCCCCGTCCGCCAG
AAAAATATGCATTGAGTGGTCACAGGAGTCCAGTCACTCGAGTCATTTTCCATCCTGTGTTCAGTGTTAT
GGTCTCTGCTTCAGAGGATGCTACAATTAAGGTGTGGGATTATGAGACTGGAGATTTTGAACGAACTCTT
AAAGGACATACAGACTCTGTACAGGACATTTCATTCGACCACAGCGGCAAGCTTCTGGCTTCCTGTTCTG
CAGATATGACCATTAAACTATGGGATTTTCAGGGCTTTGAATGCATCAGAACCATGCACGGCCATGACCA
CAATGTTTCTTCAGTAGCCATCATGCCCAATGGAGATCATATAGTGTCTGCCTCAAGGGATAAAACTATA
AAAATGTGGGAAGTGCAAACTGGCTACTGTGTGAAGACATTCACAGGACACAGAGAATGGGTACGTATGG
TACGGCCAAATCAAGATGGCACTCTGATAGCCAGCTGTTCCAATGACCAGACTGTGCGTGTATGGGTCGT
AGCAACAAAGGAATGCAAGGCTGAGCTCCGAGAGCATGAGCATGTGGTAGAATGCATTTCCTGGGCTCCA
GAAAGCTCATATTCCTCCATCTCTGAAGCAACAGGATCTGAGACTAAAAAAAGTGGTAAACCTGGGCCAT
TCTTGCTGTCTGGATCCAGAGACAAGACTATTAAGATGTGGGATGTCAGTACTGGCATGTGCCTTATGAC
CCTCGTGGGTCATGATAACTGGGTACGTGGAGTTCTGTTCCATTCTGGGGGGAAGTTTATTTTGAGTTGT
GCTGATGACAAGACCCTACGCGTATGGGATTACAAGAACAAGCGATGCATGAAGACCCTCAATGCGCATG
AACACTTTGTTACCTCCTTGGATTTCCACAAGACGGCACCCTATGTCGTCACTGGCAGCGTAGATCAAAC
AGTAAAAGTGTGGGAGTGCCGTTGAGGGCCCGTTTAAACCCGCTGATCAGCCTCGACTGTGCCTTCTAGT
TGCCAGCCATCTGTTGTTTGCCCCTCCCCCGTGCCTTCCTTGACCCTGGAAGGTGCCACTCCCACTGTCC
TTTCCTAATAAAATGAGGAAATTGCATCGCATTGTCTGAGTAGGTGTCATTCTATTCTGGGGGGTGGGGT
GGGGCAGGACAGCAAGGGGGAGGATTGGGAAGACAATAGCAGGCATGCTGGGGATGCGGTGGGCTCTATG
GCTTCTGAGGCGGAAAGAACCAGCTGGGGCTCTAGGGGGTATCCCC
[124 nt withheld, positions 2217-2340]
C
[91 nt withheld, positions 2342-2432]
A
[49 nt withheld, positions 2434-2482]
CCTTTGACGTTGGAGTCCACGTTCTTT
[37 nt withheld, positions 2510-2546]
ACCCTATCTCGGTCTATTCTTTTGATTTATAAGGGATTTTGCCGATTTCGGCCTATTGGTTAAAAAATGA
GCTGATTTAACAAAAATTTAACGCGAATTAATTCTGTGGAATGTGTGTCAGTTAGGGTGTGGAAAGTCCC
CAGGCTCCCCAGCAGGCAGAAGTATGCAAAGCATGCATCTCAATTAGTCAGCAACCAGGTGTGGAAAGTC
CCCAGGCTCCCCAGCAGGCAGAAGTATGCAAAGCATGCATCTCAATTAGTCAGCAACCATAGTCCCGCCC
CTAACTCCGCCCATCCCGCCCCTAACTCCGCCCAGTTCCGCCCATTCTCCGCCCCATGGCTGACTAATTT
TTTTTATTTATGCAGAGGCCGAGGCCGCCTCTGCCTCTGAGCTATTCCAGAAGTAGTGAGGAGGCTTTTT
TGGAGGCCTAGGCTTTTGCAAAAAGCTCCCGGGAGCTTGTATATCCATTTTCGGATCTGATCAAGAGACA
GGATGAGGATCGTTTCGCATGATTGAACAAGATGGATTGCACGCAGGTTCTCCGGCCGCTTGGGTGGAGA
GGCTATTCGGCTATGACTGGGCACAACAGACAATCGGCTGCTCTGATGCCGCCGTGTTCCGGCTGTCAGC
GCAGGGGCGCCCGGTTCTTTTTGTCAAGACCGACCTGTCCGGTGCCCTGAATGAACTGCAGGACGAGGCA
GCGCGGCTATCGTGGCTGGCCACGACGGGCGTTCCTTGCGCAGCTGTGCTCGACGTTGTCACTGAAGCGG
GAAGGGACTGGCTGCTATTGGGCGAAGTGCCGGGGCAGGATCTCCTGTCATCTCACCTTGCTCCTGCCGA
GAAAGTATCCATCATGGCTGATGCAATGCGGCGGCTGCATACGCTTGATCCGGCTACCTGCCCATTCGAC
CACCAAGCGAAACATCGCATCGAGCGAGCACGTACTCGGATGGAAGCCGGTCTTGTCGATCAGGATGATC
TGGACGAAGAGCATCAGGGGCTCGCGCCAGCCGAACTGTTCGCCAGGCTCAAGGCGCGCATGCCCGACGG
CGAGGATCTCGTCGTGACCCATGGCGATGCCTGCTTGCCGAATATCATGGTGGAAAATGGCCGCTTTTCT
GGATTCATCGACTGTGGCCGGCTGGGTGTGGCGGACCGCTATCAGGACATAGCGTTGGCTACCCGTGATA
TTGCTGAAGAGCTTGGCGGCGAATGGGCTGACCGCTTCCTCGTGCTTTACGGTATCGCCGCTCCCGATTC
GCAGCGCATCGCCTTCTATCGCCTTCTTGACGAGTTCTTCTGAGCGGGACTCTGGGGTTCGAAATGACCG
ACCAAGCGACGCCCAACCTGCCATCACGAGATTTCGATTCCACCGCCGCCTTCTATGAAAGGTTGGGCTT
CGGAATCGTTTTCCGGGACGCCGGCTGGATGATCCTCCAGCGCGGGGATCTCATGCTGGAGTTCTTCGCC
CACCCCAACTTGTTTATTGCAGCTTATAATGGTTACAAATAAAGCAATAGCATCACAAATTTCACAAATA
AAGCATTTTTTTCACTGCATTCTAGTTGTGGTTTGTCCAAACTCATCAATGTATCTTATCATGTCTGTAT
ACCGTCGACCTCTAGCTAGAGCTTGGCGTAATCATGGTCATAGCTGTTTCCTGTGTGAAATTGTTATCCG
CTCACAATTCCACACAACATACGAGCCGGAAGCATAAAGTGTAAAGCCTGGGGTGCCTAATGAGTGAGCT
AACTCACATTAATTGCGTTGCGCTCACTGCCCGCTTTCCAGTCGGGAAACCTGTCGTGCCAGCTGCATTA
ATGAATCGGCCAACGCGCGGGGAGAGGCGGTTTGCGTATTGGGCGCTCTTCCGCTTCCTCGCTCACTGAC
TCGCTGCGCTCGGTCGTTCGGCTGCGGCGAGCGGTATCAGCTCACTCAAAGGCGGTAATACGGTTATCCA
CAGAATCAGGGGATAACGCAGGAAAGAACATGTGAGCAAAAGGCCAGCAAAAGGCCAGGAACCGTAAAAA
GGCCGCGTTGCTGGCGTTTTTCCATAGGCTCCGCCCCCCTGACGAGCATCACAAAAATCGACGCTCAAGT
CAGAGGTGGCGAAACCCGACAGGACTATAAAGATACCAGGCGTTTCCCCCTGGAAGCTCCCTCGTGCGCT
CTCCTGTTCCGACCCTGCCGCTTACCGGATACCTGTCCGCCTTTCTCCCTTCGGGAAGCGTGGCGCTTTC
TCATAGCTCACGCTGTAGGTATCTCAGTTCGGTGTAGGTCGTTCGCTCCAAGCTGGGCTGTGTGCACGAA
CCCCCCGTTCAGCCCGACCGCTGCGCCTTATCCGGTAACTATCGTCTTGAGTCCAACCCGGTAAGACACG
ACTTATCGCCACTGGCAGCAGCCACTGGTAACAGGATTAGCAGAGCGAGGTATGTAGGCGGTGCTACAGA
GTTCTTGAAGTGGTGGCCTAACTACGGCTACACTAGAAGAACAGTATTTGGTATCTGCGCTCTGCTGAAG
CCAGTTACCTTCGGAAAAAGAGTTGGTAGCTCTTGATCCGGCAAACAAACCACCGCTGGTAGCGGTGGTT
TTTTTGTTTGCAAGCAGCAGATTACGCGCAGAAAAAAAGGATCTCAAGAAGATCCTTTGATCTTTTCTAC
GGGGTCTGACGCTCAGTGGAACGAAAACTCACGTTAAGGGATTTTGGTCATGAGATTATCAAAAAGGATC
TTCACCTAGATCCTTTTAAATTAAAAATGAAGTTTTAAATCAATCTAAAGTATATATGAGTAAACTTGGT
CTGACAGTTACCAATGCTTAATCAGTGAGGCACCTATCTCAGCGATCTGTCTATTTCGTTCATCCATAGT
TGCCTGACTCCCCGTCGTGTAGATAACTACGATACGGGAGGGCTTACCATCTGGCCCCAGTGCTGCAATG
ATACCGCGAGACCCACGCTCACCGGCTCCAGATTTATCAGCAATAAACCAGCCAGCCGGAAGGGCCGAGC
GCAGAAGTGGTCCTGCAACTTTATCCGCCTCCATCCAGTCTATTAATTGTTGCCGGGAAGCTAGAGTAAG
TAGTTCGCCAGTTAATAGTTTGCGCAACGTTGTTGCCATTGCTACAGGCATCGTGGTGTCACGCTCGTCG
TTTGGTATGGCTTCATTCAGCTCCGGTTCCCAACGATCAAGGCGAGTTACATGATCCCCCATGTTGTGCA
AAAAAGCGGTTAGCTCCTTCGGTCCTCCGATCGTTGTCAGAAGTAAGTTGGCCGCAGTGTTATCACTCAT
GGTTATGGCAGCACTGCATAATTCTCTTACTGTCATGCCATCCGTAAGATGCTTTTCTGTGACTGGTGAG
TACTCAACCAAGTCATTCTGAGAATAGTGTATGCGGCGACCGAGTTGCTCTTGCCCGGCGTCAATACGGG
ATAATACCGCGCCACATAGCAGAACTTTAAAAGTGCTCATCATTGGAAAACGTTCTTCGGGGCGAAAACT
CTCAAGGATCTTACCGCTGTTGAGATCCAGTTCGATGTAACCCACTCGTGCACCCAACTGATCTTCAGCA
TCTTTTACTTTCACCAGCGTTTCTGGGTGAGCAAAAACAGGAAGGCAAAATGCCGCAAAAAAGGGAATAA
GGGCGACACGGAAATGTTGAATACTCATACTCTTCCTTTTTCAATATTATTGAAGCATTTATCAGGGTTA
TTGTCTCATGAGCGGATACATATTTGAATGTATTTAGAAAAATAAACAAATAGGGGTTCCGCGCACATTT
CCCCGAAAAGTGCCACCTGACGTCGACGGATCGGGAGATCTCCCGATCCCCTATGGTGCACTCTCAGTAC
AATCTGCTCTGATGCCGCATAGTTAAGCCAGTATCTGCTCCCTGCTTGTGTGTTGGAGGTCGCTGAGTAG
TGCGCGAGCAAAATTTAAGCTACAACAAGGCAAGGCTTGACCGACAATTGCATGAAGAATCTGCTTAGGG
TTAGGCGTTTTGCGCTGCTTCGCGATGTACGGGCCAGATATACGCGTT
Features (pLannotate 1.2.2; 20 found; start..end, strand, type, name):
      1..380     +  enhancer       CMV enhancer: human cytomegalovirus immediate early enhancer
    381..584     +  promoter       CMV promoter: human cytomegalovirus (CMV) immediate early promoter
    580..613     +  LTR            5' LTR (truncated) (fragment): truncated 5' long terminal repeat (LTR) from HIV-1
    629..647     +  promoter       T7 promoter: promoter for bacteriophage T7 RNA polymerase
    683..1735    +  CDS            PAFAH1B1 (fragment): LIS1_HUMAN - Also known as LIS1 From Homo sapiens (Human).
   1947..2171    +  polyA_signal   bGH poly(A) signal: bovine growth hormone polyadenylation signal
   2175..2196    +  promoter       SV40 promoter (fragment): SV40 enhancer and early promoter
   2217..2645    +  rep_origin     f1 ori (sequence partly withheld): f1 bacteriophage origin of replication; arrow indicates direction of (+) strand synthesis
   2659..2988    +  promoter       SV40 promoter: SV40 enhancer and early promoter
   3055..3846    +  CDS            neo: KKA2_KLEPN - Also known as kan, nptII. Experimental evidence at protein level: Swiss-Prot protein existence level 1. Resistance to kanamycin, neomycin, paromomycin, ribostamycin, butirosin and gentamicin B. From Klebsiella pneumoniae.
   3870..4028    +  CDS            ble (fragment): BLE_KLEPN - Experimental evidence at protein level: Swiss-Prot protein existence level 1. Binding protein with a strong affinity to the bleomycin family of antibiotics. Binds to CL990; an antimitotic-antibiotic compound. From Klebsiella pneumoniae.
   4023..4144    +  polyA_signal   SV40 poly(A) signal: SV40 polyadenylation signal
   4217..4233    -  protein_bind   lac operator: The lac repressor binds to the lac operator to inhibit transcription in E. coli. This inhibition can be relieved by adding lactose or isopropyl-β-D-thiogalactopyranoside (IPTG). lac repressor encoded by lacI
   4241..4271    -  promoter       lac promoter: promoter for the E. coli lac operon
   4286..4307    -  protein_bind   CAP binding site: CAP binding activates transcription in the presence of cAMP. E. coli catabolite activator protein
   4320..4412    -  CDS            lacI (fragment): lac repressor; lacI; The lac repressor binds to the lac operator to inhibit transcription in E. coli. This inhibition can be relieved by adding lactose or isopropyl-β-D-thiogalactopyranoside (IPTG).
   4595..5183    -  rep_origin     ori: high-copy-number ColE1/pMB1/pBR322/pUC origin of replication
   5354..6214    -  CDS            AmpR: β-lactamase; bla; confers resistance to ampicillin, carbenicillin, and related antibiotics
   6215..6319    -  promoter       AmpR promoter: bla
   6378..6430    -  misc_feature   bom (fragment): basis of mobility region from pBR322
