[The description below was written by a language model from this plasmid's Addgene catalogue record and pLannotate feature annotations shown in this document.]
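Description:
pcDNA3.1+-PAFAH1B1_R22- is a mammalian expression plasmid built on the pcDNA3.1+ backbone that carries a mutant form of human PAFAH1B1 (also known as LIS1). The insert sits downstream of the human cytomegalovirus immediate-early enhancer and promoter and is followed by the bovine growth hormone polyadenylation signal. A T7 promoter between the CMV promoter and the insert would also allow in vitro transcription. The R22 mutation introduces a stop codon at position 22, so translation terminates very early and the resulting product is truncated and non-functional. The feature tables annotate the PAFAH1B1 coding region only as a fragment of about 1 kb. The restriction sites used for cloning are not recorded, and no epitope tag or reporter is annotated.

In E. coli the plasmid is maintained at high copy through a ColE1/pUC-type origin and selected with ampicillin via the β-lactamase gene. An f1 origin is also present for single-stranded DNA production. For mammalian cells, an SV40 enhancer/early promoter drives the neomycin phosphotransferase gene, terminated by the SV40 polyadenylation signal, which permits G418 selection of stable transfectants. Short annotated fragments (HIV-1 LTR, ble, lacI, lac promoter/operator, bom) appear to be backbone remnants or annotation matches rather than functional payload. The two sequence records, one from the depositor and one from repository sequencing, differ by a single nucleotide in length and in their start coordinate but show the same feature layout. According to the record, the construct serves as a negative control for PAFAH1B1 expression experiments, and the associated study concerns PAFAH1B1 in the angiogenic phenotype of human endothelial cells.
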