Addgene plasmid #92431: pcDNA3.1+-PAFAH1B1_R22-
Purpose: mammalian expression of PAFAH1B1 R22 mutant. The protein is truncated and non functional (negative control).
Depositing lab: Ralf Brandes & Matthias Leisegang. Depositing organization: Goethe-Universitaet Frankfurt am Main. Publication: PAFAH1B1 and the lncRNA NONHSAT073641 maintain an angiogenic phenotype in human endothelial cells. Josipovic I, Fork C, Preussner J, Prior KK, Iloska D, Vasconez AE, Labocha S, Angioni C, Thomas D, Ferreiros N, Looso M, Pullamsetti SS, Geisslinger G, Steinhilber D, Brandes RP, Leisegang MS. Acta Physiol (Oxf). 2016 Apr 28. doi: 10.1111/apha.12700. PubMed 27124368.
Backbone
  Vector backbone: pcDNA3.1+
  Vector type: Mammalian Expression
Growth in bacteria
  Bacterial resistance: Ampicillin, 100 μg/mL
  Growth temperature: 37°C
  Growth strain: DH5alpha
  Copy number: High Copy
Gene/Insert
  Gene/Insert name: PAFAH1B1
  Species: H. sapiens (human)
  Mutation: R22 (stop codon in position 22)
  Entrez Gene: PAFAH1B1 (a.k.a. LIS1, LIS2, MDCR, MDS, NudF, PAFAH)
  Promoter: CMV
  Cloning method: Restriction Enzyme; 5′ cloning site unknown (unknown if destroyed); 3′ cloning site unknown (unknown if destroyed)
  Sequencing primers: 5′ CMV-F
Terms and licenses: Academic/Nonprofit Terms; Industry Terms: Not Available to Industry
How to cite: pcDNA3.1+-PAFAH1B1_R22- was a gift from Ralf Brandes & Matthias Leisegang (Addgene plasmid # 92431 ; http://n2t.net/addgene:92431 ; RRID:Addgene_92431)
